>Addgene plasmid #89171 | pT7-NSP4SA11 | addgene full sequence | sequence record 176102 | Addgene NGS Result
GTGTATGATACATAAGGTTATGTATTAATTGTAGCCGCGTTCTAACGACAATATGTACAAGCCTAATTGT
GTAGCATCTGGCTTACTGAAGCAGACCCTATCATCTCTCTCGTAAACTGCCGTCAGAGTCGGTTTGGTTG
GACGAACCTTCTGAGTTTCTGGTAACGCCGTCCCGCACCCGGAAATGGTCAGCGAACCAATCAGCAGGGT
CATCGCTAGCCAGATCCTCTACGCCGGACGCATCGTGGCCGGCATCACCGGCGCCACAGGTGCGGTTGCT
GGCGCCTATATCGCCGACATCACCGATGGGGAAGATCGGGCTCGCCACTTCGGGCTCATGAGCGCTTGTT
TCGGCGTGGGTATGGTGGCAGGCCCCGTGGCCGGGGGACTGTTGGGCGCCATCTCCTTGCACCATTCCTT
GCGGCGGCGGTGCTCAACGGCCTCAACCTACTACTGGGCTGCTTCTTAATGCAGGAGTCGCATAAGGGAG
AGCGTCGAATGGTGCACTCTCAGTACAATCTGCTCTGATGCCGCATAGTTAAGCCAGCCCCGACACCCGC
CAACACCCGCTGACGCGCCCTGACGGGCTTGTCTGCTCCCGGCATCCGCTTACAGACAAGCTGTGACCGT
CTCCGGGAGCTGCATGTGTCAGAGGTTTTCACCGTCATCACCGAAACGCGCGAGACGAAAGGGCCTCGTG
ATACGCCTATTTTTATAGGTTAATGTCATGATAATAATGGTTTCTTAGACGTCAGGTGGCACTTTTCGGG
GAAATGTGCGCGGAACCCCTATTTGTTTATTTTTCTAAATACATTCAAATATGTATCCGCTCATGAGACA
ATAACCCTGATAAATGCTTCAATAATATTGAAAAAGGAAGAGTATGAGTATTCAACATTTCCGTGTCGCC
CTTATTCCCTTTTTTGCGGCATTTTGCCTTCCTGTTTTTGCTCACCCAGAAACGCTGGTGAAAGTAAAAG
ATGCTGAAGATCAGTTGGGTGCACGAGTGGGTTACATCGAACTGGATCTCAACAGCGGTAAGATCCTTGA
GAGTTTTCGCCCCGAAGAACGTTTTCCAATGATGAGCACTTTTAAAGTTCTGCTATGTGGCGCGGTATTA
TCCCGTATTGACGCCGGGCAAGAGCAACTCGGTCGCCGCATACACTATTCTCAGAATGACTTGGTTGAGT
ACTCACCAGTCACAGAAAAGCATCTTACGGATGGCATGACAGTAAGAGAATTATGCAGTGCTGCCATAAC
CATGAGTGATAACACTGCGGCCAACTTACTTCTGACAACGATCGGAGGACCGAAGGAGCTAACCGCTTTT
TTGCACAACATGGGGGATCATGTAACTCGCCTTGATCGTTGGGAACCGGAGCTGAATGAAGCCATACCAA
ACGACGAGCGTGACACCACGATGCCTGTAGCAATGGCAACAACGTTGCGCAAACTATTAACTGGCGAACT
ACTTACTCTAGCTTCCCGGCAACAATTAATAGACTGGATGGAGGCGGATAAAGTTGCAGGACCACTTCTG
CGCTCGGCCCTTCCGGCTGGCTGGTTTATTGCTGATAAATCTGGAGCCGGTGAGCGTGGGTCTCGCGGTA
TCATTGCAGCACTGGGGCCAGATGGTAAGCCCTCCCGTATCGTAGTTATCTACACGACGGGGAGTCAGGC
AACTATGGATGAACGAAATAGACAGATCGCTGAGATAGGTGCCTCACTGATTAAGCATTGGTAACTGTCA
GACCAAGTTTACTCATATATACTTTAGATTGATTTAAAACTTCATTTTTAATTTAAAAGGATCTAGGTGA
AGATCCTTTTTGATAATCTCATGACCAAAATCCCTTAACGTGAGTTTTCGTTCCACTGAGCGTCAGACCC
CGTAGAAAAGATCAAAGGATCTTCTTGAGATCCTTTTTTTCTGCGCGTAATCTGCTGCTTGCAAACAAAA
AAACCACCGCTACCAGCGGTGGTTTGTTTGCCGGATCAAGAGCTACCAACTCTTTTTCCGAAGGTAACTG
GCTTCAGCAGAGCGCAGATACCAAATACTGTTCTTCTAGTGTAGCCGTAGTTAGGCCACCACTTCAAGAA
CTCTGTAGCACCGCCTACATACCTCGCTCTGCTAATCCTGTTACCAGTGGCTGCTGCCAGTGGCGATAAG
TCGTGTCTTACCGGGTTGGACTCAAGACGATAGTTACCGGATAAGGCGCAGCGGTCGGGCTGAACGGGGG
GTTCGTGCACACAGCCCAGCTTGGAGCGAACGACCTACACCGAACTGAGATACCTACAGCGTGAGCTATG
AGAAAGCGCCACGCTTCCCGAAGGGAGAAAGGCGGACAGGTATCCGGTAAGCGGCAGGGTCGGAACAGGA
GAGCGCACGAGGGAGCTTCCAGGGGGAAACGCCTGGTATCTTTATAGTCCTGTCGGGTTTCGCCACCTCT
GACTTGAGCGTCGATTTTTGTGATGCTCGTCAGGGGGGCGGAGCCTATGGAAAAACGCCAGCAACGCGGC
CTTTTTACGGTTCCTGGCCTTTTGCTGGCCTTTTGCTCACATGTTCTTTCCTGCGTTATCCCCTGATTCT
GTGGATAACCGTATTACCGCCTTTGAGTGAGCTGATACCGCTCGCCGCAGCCGAACGACCGAGCGCAGCG
AGTCAGTGAGCGAGGAAGCGGAAGAGCGCCCAATACGCAAACCGCCTCTCCCCGCGCGTTGGCCGATTCA
TTAATGCAGGGGGATATCGATCCCGGGTTAATACGACTCACTATAGGCTTTTAAAAGTTCTGTTCCGAGA
GAGCGCGTGCGGAAAGATGGAAAAGCTTACCGACCTCAATTATACATTGAGTGTAATCACTCTAATGAAC
AATACATTGCACACAATACTTGAGGATCCAGGAATGGCGTATTTTCCTTATATAGCATCTGTCTTAACAG
TTTTGTTTGCGCTACATAAAGCATCCATTCCAACAATGAAAATTGCATTGAAAACGTCAAAATGTTCATA
TAAAGTGGTGAAATATTGTATTGTAACAATTTTTAATACGTTGTTAAAATTGGCAGGTTATAAAGAGCAG
ATAACTACTAAAGATGAGATAGAAAAGCAAATGGACAGAGTAGTCAAAGAAATGAGACGCCAGCTAGAAA
TGATTGACAAATTGACTACACGTGAAATTGAACAAGTAGAGTTGCTTAAACGCATTTACGATAAATTGAC
GGTGCAAACGACAGGTGAAATAGATATGACAAAAGAGATCAATCAAAAAAACGTGAGAACGCTAGAAGAA
TGGGAAAGTGGAAAAAATCCTTATGAACCAAGAGAAGTGACTGCAGCAATGTAAGAGGTTGAGCTGCCGT
CGACTGTCCTCGGAAGCGGCGGAGTTCTTTACAGTAAGCACCATCGGACCTGATGGCTGACTGAGAAGCC
ACAGTCAGCCATATCGCGTGTGGCTCAAGCCTTAATCCCGTTTAACCAATCCGGTCAGCACCGGACGTTA
ATGGAAGGAACGGTCTTAATGTGACCGGGTCGGCATGGCATCTCCACCTCCTCGCGGTCCGACCTGGGCA
TCCGAAGGAGGACGTCGTCCACTCGGATGGCTAAGGGAGAGCTCAAAAAAAAGGATCCGGCTGCTAACAA
AGCCCGAAAGGAAGCTGAGTTGGCTGCTGCCACCGCTGAGCAATAACTAGCATAACCCCTTGGGGCCTCT
AAACGGGTCTTGAGGGGTTTTTTGCTGAAAGGAGGAACTATATCCGGATCGAGATCCTCTAGAGTCGACC
TGCAGGCATGCAAGCTTGTATTCTATAGTGTCACCTAAATCGTAT
Features (pLannotate 1.2.2; 14 found; start..end, strand, type, name):
    223..498     +  CDS            TcR (fragment): tetracycline efflux protein; tet; confers resistance to tetracycline
    499..547     -  misc_feature   bom (fragment): basis of mobility region from pBR322
    649..684     -  CDS            rop (fragment): Rop protein, which maintains plasmids at low copy number; rop
    779..883     +  promoter       AmpR promoter: bla
    884..1744    +  CDS            AmpR: β-lactamase; bla; confers resistance to ampicillin, carbenicillin, and related antibiotics
   1915..2503    +  rep_origin     ori: high-copy-number ColE1/pMB1/pBR322/pUC origin of replication
   2686..2739    +  CDS            lacI (fragment): lac repressor; lacI; The lac repressor binds to the lac operator to inhibit transcription in E. coli. This inhibition can be relieved by adding lactose or isopropyl-β-D-thiogalactopyranoside (IPTG).
   2759..2777    +  promoter       T7 promoter: promoter for bacteriophage T7 RNA polymerase
   2817..3341    +  CDS            NSP4_ROTS1: Experimental evidence at protein level: Swiss-Prot protein existence level 1. The secreted form acts as an enterotoxin that causes phospholipase C-dependent elevation of the intracellular calcium concentration in host intestinal mucosa cells. Increased concentration of intracellular calcium disrupts the cytoskeleton and the tight junctions, raising the paracellular permeability. Potentiates chloride ion secretion through a calcium ion-dependent signaling pathway, inducing age-dependent diarrhea. To perform this enterotoxigenic role in vivo, NSP4 is released from infected enterocytes in a solub
   3524..3615    +  ncRNA          HDV ribozyme: Accession: RF00094 - Hepatitis delta virus ribozyme
   3630..3679    +  CDS            SET1 (fragment): solubility-enhancement tag derived from T7 phage gene 10B
   3687..3734    +  terminator     T7 terminator: transcription terminator for bacteriophage T7 RNA polymerase
   3763..3797    +  misc_feature   MCS (fragment): pUC18/19 multiple cloning site
   3802..3820    -  promoter       SP6 promoter: promoter for bacteriophage SP6 RNA polymerase
