[The description below was written by a language model from this plasmid's Addgene catalogue record and pLannotate feature annotations shown in this document.]
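Description:
pT7-NSP4SA11 is a 3,825 bp rescue plasmid built on the p3E5 backbone and catalogued as a mammalian expression vector. It carries a 751 bp cDNA of the simian rotavirus SA11 gene segment encoding NSP4, inserted by Gibson assembly. It is propagated in E. coli as a high-copy plasmid through a ColE1/pUC-type origin and is selected with ampicillin via the bla gene and its native promoter. The feature table also picks up short remnants of pBR322-derived sequences (partial tetracycline resistance gene, bom, rop, a lacI fragment), a piece of the pUC polylinker and an SP6 promoter. These appear to be backbone leftovers rather than functional parts of the design.

The payload is arranged as a T7-driven transcription cassette. A bacteriophage T7 promoter lies just upstream of the viral cDNA, within which the NSP4 open reading frame is annotated. The cDNA is followed by a hepatitis delta virus ribozyme and then a T7 terminator. In this layout, T7 RNA polymerase starts transcription at or near the 5' end of the segment. Self-cleavage by the HDV ribozyme then trims the transcript to give a defined 3' end, so the RNA resembles the authentic viral plus-strand. Because the promoter is a phage one, expression in mammalian cells depends on T7 RNA polymerase being supplied in trans; the record does not say how this is done. NSP4 is the rotavirus non-structural glycoprotein that also acts as an enterotoxin. The associated publication describes an entirely plasmid-based reverse genetics system for rotaviruses, so this plasmid presumably serves as the NSP4 segment of the set used to recover recombinant SA11 virus.
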