Addgene plasmid #89171: pT7-NSP4SA11
Purpose: Express Rotavirus SA11 NSP4 in mammalian cells
Depositing lab: Takeshi Kobayashi. Depositing organization: The University of Osaka. Publication: Entirely plasmid-based reverse genetics system for rotaviruses. Kanai Y, Komoto S, Kawagishi T, Nouda R, Nagasawa N, Onishi M, Matsuura Y, Taniguchi K, Kobayashi T. Proc Natl Acad Sci U S A. 2017 Jan 30. pii: 201618424. doi: 10.1073/pnas.1618424114. PubMed 28137864.
Backbone
  Vector backbone: p3E5
  Backbone size w/o insert (bp): 3074
  Total vector size (bp): 3825
  Vector type: Mammalian Expression
Growth in bacteria
  Bacterial resistance: Ampicillin, 100 μg/mL
  Growth temperature: 37°C
  Growth strain: DH5alpha
  Copy number: High Copy
Gene/Insert
  Gene/Insert name: Rotavirus SA11 NSP4
  Species: Rotavirus SA11
  Insert size (bp): 751
  GenBank ID: LC178573
  Promoter: T7 promotor
  Cloning method: Gibson Cloning
  Sequencing primers: 5′ T7 forward CTGTGGATAACCGTATTACCG; 3′ T7 terminal GCTAGTTATTGCTCAGCGG
Terms and licenses: Academic/Nonprofit Terms; Industry Terms: Not Available to Industry
How to cite: pT7-NSP4SA11 was a gift from Takeshi Kobayashi (Addgene plasmid # 89171 ; http://n2t.net/addgene:89171 ; RRID:Addgene_89171)
